Addgene plasmid #235732: pYO411
Purpose: Protein expression of ZZ-FL yeast Atg14 in yeast
Depositing lab: Roger Williams. Depositing organization: MRC Laboratory of Molecular Biology. Publication: Structure and flexibility of the endosomal Vps34 complex reveals the basis of its function on membranes. Rostislavleva K, Soler N, Ohashi Y, Zhang L, Pardon E, Burke JE, Masson GR, Johnson C, Steyaert J, Ktistakis NT, Williams RL. Science. 2015 Oct 9;350(6257):aac7365. doi: 10.1126/science.aac7365. PubMed 26450213.
Backbone
  Vector backbone: pRS424
  Vector type: Yeast Expression
Growth in bacteria
  Bacterial resistance: Ampicillin, 100 μg/mL
  Growth temperature: 37°C
  Growth strain: DH5alpha
  Copy number: High Copy
Gene/Insert
  Gene/Insert name: ATG14
  Species: S. cerevisiae (budding yeast)
  Tag / fusion protein: 3xTEV-ZZ (C terminal on insert)
  Cloning method: Restriction Enzyme; 5′ cloning site Unknown (unknown if destroyed)
Terms and licenses: Academic/Nonprofit Terms; Industry Terms: Not Available to Industry
Depositor comments: For other work using this plasmid, please see Ohashi et al. 2016 PMID 27630019.
How to cite: pYO411 was a gift from Roger Williams (Addgene plasmid # 235732 ; http://n2t.net/addgene:235732 ; RRID:Addgene_235732)
