[The description below was written by a language model from this plasmid's Addgene catalogue record and pLannotate feature annotations shown in this document.]
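Description:
pYO411 is a yeast episomal expression plasmid built on pRS424, made to produce full-length Saccharomyces cerevisiae Atg14 fused to a ZZ affinity tag in budding yeast. As an E. coli–yeast shuttle vector it carries a high-copy ColE1/pUC-type origin and an ampicillin resistance gene (β-lactamase) for propagation in bacteria. The 2μ origin gives multicopy maintenance in yeast, and the TRP1 auxotrophic marker with its own promoter allows selection in trp1 strains. Remnants of the pBluescript-derived cloning region remain, including the f1 origin, lacZα fragment, lac promoter/operator and flanking T7 and T3 promoters.

The expression cassette lies within the former polylinker. The annotation shows a Gal4-responsive upstream activating sequence followed by a fragment of the TDH3 (GAP) promoter. This suggests a hybrid, galactose-inducible promoter, although the record does not name the promoter explicitly. Downstream are two tandem IgG-binding units of Staphylococcus aureus protein A, which together form the ZZ tag, followed by the ATG14 coding sequence. The catalogue entry lists the 3xTEV-ZZ tag as C-terminal, but in the feature table the protein A repeats sit upstream of ATG14, as the name "ZZ-FL Atg14" also implies. The unannotated gap between them presumably holds the TEV protease sites. No terminator is annotated.

Atg14 is the subunit that defines the autophagy-specific Vps34 PI3-kinase complex I and targets it to the pre-autophagosomal structure. The ZZ tag permits capture on IgG resin, with release by TEV cleavage. The plasmid therefore suits overexpression and purification of Atg14, probably alongside other complex subunits, for structural and biochemical study of Vps34 complexes.
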