Features (pLannotate 1.2.2; 24 found; start..end, strand, type, name):
    137..186     +  misc_feature   bom (fragment): basis of mobility region from pBR322
    325..472     +  promoter       TRP1 promoter: S. cerevisiae TRP1
    473..1147    +  CDS            TRP1: phosphoribosylanthranilate isomerase, required for tryptophan biosynthesis; S. cerevisiae TRP1; yeast auxotrophic marker
   1198..1249    +  misc_feature   bom (fragment): basis of mobility region from pBR322
   1277..1705    -  rep_origin     f1 ori (sequence partly withheld): f1 bacteriophage origin of replication; arrow indicates direction of (+) strand synthesis
   1709..1864    -  CDS            lacZα (fragment): LacZα fragment of β-galactosidase; lacZ fragment
   1872..1890    +  promoter       T7 promoter: promoter for bacteriophage T7 RNA polymerase
   1899..1919    -  misc_feature   MCS (fragment): pBluescript multiple cloning site
   1939..1963    +  protein_bind   attB2: mutant version of attB; recombination site for the Gateway® BP reaction BP Clonase™
   2021..2138    +  protein_bind   UAS: upstream activating sequence mediating Gal4-dependent induction Gal4
   2252..2446    +  promoter       GAP promoter (fragment): S. cerevisiae TDH3; promoter for glyceraldehyde-3-phosphate dehydrogenase
   2514..2684    +  CDS            ProtA: IgG-binding unit of Staphylococcus aureus protein A
   2688..2858    +  CDS            ProtA: IgG-binding unit of Staphylococcus aureus protein A
   3042..4073    +  CDS            ATG14: ATG14_YEAST - Also known as APG14, CVT12. Experimental evidence at protein level: Swiss-Prot protein existence level 1. Required for cytoplasm to vacuole transport (Cvt) and autophagy as a part of the autophagy-specific VPS34 PI3-kinase complex I. This complex is essential to recruit the ATG8-phosphatidylinositol conjugate and the ATG12-ATG5 conjugate to the pre-autophagosomal structure. ATG14 mediates the specific binding of the VPS34 PI3-kinase complex I to the preautophagosomal structure (PAS). From Saccharomyces cerevisiae (strain ATCC 204508 / S288c) (Baker's yeast).
   4410..4428    -  promoter       T3 promoter: promoter for bacteriophage T3 RNA polymerase
   4473..4489    -  protein_bind   lac operator: The lac repressor binds to the lac operator to inhibit transcription in E. coli. This inhibition can be relieved by adding lactose or isopropyl-β-D-thiogalactopyranoside (IPTG). lac repressor encoded by lacI
   4497..4527    -  promoter       lac promoter: promoter for the E. coli lac operon
   4542..4563    -  protein_bind   CAP binding site: CAP binding activates transcription in the presence of cAMP. E. coli catabolite activator protein
   4576..4668    -  CDS            lacI (fragment): lac repressor; lacI; The lac repressor binds to the lac operator to inhibit transcription in E. coli. This inhibition can be relieved by adding lactose or isopropyl-β-D-thiogalactopyranoside (IPTG).
   4851..5439    -  rep_origin     ori: high-copy-number ColE1/pMB1/pBR322/pUC origin of replication
   5610..6470    -  CDS            AmpR: β-lactamase; bla; confers resistance to ampicillin, carbenicillin, and related antibiotics
   6471..6575    -  promoter       AmpR promoter: bla
   6602..7944    -  rep_origin     2μ ori: yeast 2μ plasmid origin of replication
   8012..35      +  CDS            rop (fragment) (across the origin): Rop protein, which maintains plasmids at low copy number; rop
>Addgene plasmid #235732 | pYO411 | addgene full sequence | sequence record 472852 | Addgene NGS Result
TCGCGCGTTTCGGTGATGACGGTGAAAACCTCTGACACATGCAGCTCCCGGAGACGGTCACAGCTTGTCT
GTAAGCGGATGCCGGGAGCAGACAAGCCCGTCAGGGCGCGTCAGCGGGTGTTGGCGGGTGTCGGGGCTGG
CTTAACTATGCGGCATCAGAGCAGATTGTACTGAGAGTGCACCATAGATCAACGACATTACTATATATAT
AATATAGGAAGCATTTAATAGAACAGCATCGTAATATATGTGTACTTTGCAGTTATGACGCCAGATGGCA
GTAGTGGAAGATATTCTTTATTGAAAAATAGCTTGTCACCTTACGTACAATCTTGATCCGGAGCTTTTCT
TTTTTTGCCGATTAAGAATTAATTCGGTCGAAAAAAGAAAAGGAGAGGGCCAAGAGGGAGGGCATTGGTG
ACTATTGAGCACGTGAGTATACGTGATTAAGCACACAAAGGCAGCTTGGAGTATGTCTGTTATTAATTTC
ACAGGTAGTTCTGGTCCATTGGTGAAAGTTTGCGGCTTGCAGAGCACAGAGGCCGCAGAATGTGCTCTAG
ATTCCGATGCTGACTTGCTGGGTATTATATGTGTGCCCAATAGAAAGAGAACAATTGACCCGGTTATTGC
AAGGAAAATTTCAAGTCTTGTAAAAGCATATAAAAATAGTTCAGGCACTCCGAAATACTTGGTTGGCGTG
TTTCGTAATCAACCTAAGGAGGATGTTTTGGCTCTGGTCAATGATTACGGCATTGATATCGTCCAACTGC
ATGGAGATGAGTCGTGGCAAGAATACCAAGAGTTCCTCGGTTTGCCAGTTATTAAAAGACTCGTATTTCC
AAAAGACTGCAACATACTACTCAGTGCAGCTTCACAGAAACCTCATTCGTTTATTCCCTTGTTTGATTCA
GAAGCAGGTGGGACAGGTGAACTTTTGGATTGGAACTCGATTTCTGACTGGGTTGGAAGGCAAGAGAGCC
CCGAAAGCTTACATTTTATGTTAGCTGGTGGACTGACGCCAGAAAATGTTGGTGATGCGCTTAGATTAAA
TGGCGTTATTGGTGTTGATGTAAGCGGAGGTGTGGAGACAAATGGTGTAAAAGACTCTAACAAAATAGCA
AATTTCGTCAAAAATGCTAAGAAATAGGTTATTACTGAGTAGTATTTATTTAAGTATTGTTTGTGCACTT
GCCGATCTATGCGGTGTGAAATACCGCACAGATGCGTAAGGAGAAAATACCGCATCAGGAAATTGTAAGC
GTTAATATTTTGTTAAAATTCGCGTTAAATTTTTGTTAAATCAGCTCATTTTTTAACCAATAGGCCGAAA
TCGGCAAAATCCCTTATAAATCAAAAGAATAGACCGAGATAGGGT
[37 nt withheld, positions 1376-1412]
AAAGAACGTGGACTCCAACGTCAAAGG
[49 nt withheld, positions 1440-1488]
T
[91 nt withheld, positions 1490-1580]
G
[124 nt withheld, positions 1582-1705]
CCATTCGCCATTCAGGCTGCGCAACTGTTGGGAAGGGCGATCGGTGCGGGCCTCTTCGCTATTACGCCAG
CTGGCGAAAGGGGGATGTGCTGCAAGGCGATTAAGTTGGGTAACGCCAGGGTTTTCCCAGTCACGACGTT
GTAAAACGACGGCCAGTGAGCGCGCGTAATACGACTCACTATAGGGCGAATTGGGTACCGGGCCCCCCCT
CGAGTACTTCTCGACAAGCTATCACCACTTTGTACAAGAAAGCTGGGTCTAGATATCTCGAGTGCGGCCG
CGGATCTTTGCAAAGATCCAAAAAAAGCATGCGTACGGATTAGAAGCCGCCGAGCGGGTGACAGCCCTCC
GAAGGAAGACTCTCCTCCGTGCGTCCTCGTCTTCACCGGTCGCGTTCCTGAAACGCAGATGTGCCTCGCG
CCGCACTGCTCCGAACAATAAAGATTCTACAATACTAGCTTTTATGGTTATGAAGAGGAAAATTGGCAGT
AACCTGGCCCCACAAACCTCAAATGAACGAATCAAATTAACAACCAGATATCTCGACTGAAAAAAAAGGT
TTAAACCAGTTCCCTGAAATTATTCCCCTACTTGACTAATAAGTATATAAAGACGGTAGGTATTGATTGT
AATTCTGTAAATCTATTTCTTAAACTTCTTGAATTCTACTTTTATAGTTAGTCTTTTTTTTAGTTTTAAA
ACACCAAGAACTTAGTTTCGAATAAACACACATAAATAAACCATGATGGGAGCAGGGGCGGGTGCTAGCG
AGAACCTGTACTTCCAGGGCGCCCACGATGAAGCCGTAGACAACAAATTCAACAAAGAACAACAAAACGC
GTTCTATGAGATCTTACATTTACCTAACTTAAACGAAGAACAACGAAACGCCTTCATCCAAAGTTTAAAA
GATGACCCAAGCCAAAGCGCTAACCTTTTAGCAGAAGCTAAAAAGCTAAATGATGCTCAGGCGCCGAAAG
TAGACAACAAATTCAACAAAGAACAACAAAACGCGTTCTATGAGATCTTACATTTACCTAACTTAAACGA
AGAACAACGAAACGCCTTCATCCAAAGTTTAAAAGATGACCCAAGCCAAAGCGCTAACCTTTTAGCAGAA
GCTAAAAAGCTAAATGATGCTCAGGCGCCGAAAGTAGACGCGGAAAACCTGTATTTCCAGGGAGGCGGAT
CTTCTAGACCAACTACTGCCTCTGAAAATTTGTACTTTCAAGGCGAGTTGAAGACCACTGCTTCTGAAAA
CTTGTACTTCCAAGGTGAGTTACTCGAGGGTGAATTGAAGACTGCTGCTTTGGCTCAACACGACGAAGCC
ATGGGCATGCATTGCCCAATTTGCCACCATAGAGCGCATGTAGTGTACTGTGCACATTGTATCAATACGA
GCCCAAGTCTGCTACTGAAGCTAAAACTAGATTTAATTTTATTAAAGGATGAGAATAAAGAACTTAACGG
GAAAGTCGAACAAATATTAAACGAGGCCATGAACTATGACCAGTTAGATATCAAGAGGATGGAGAAAAAG
AAAGATCCCCTGATGAATAGTCTCATGAAGTTAGATGTTTTACGAATGAAAAAGAATAATAACCTGATTA
GGCACAGGATAGAACAGCTAAATGAGCGGATTTATAGTAAAAGGAATCACATCAGCGAATTGAAAGTAGA
AATTGACAATTATAAATGTTATAAGGTGGGTACTGGTACGGACAAATTAAGAGAGCAAGTGGAAATTAGT
GATGCAAAAAATAAGCTGGCACAAGTATCGAAGATTTGTGAATCGGCTAGAGATTACAAGCTCAATCTAC
TAAATAATTGGTTTGTGATCCAGAAGCTGCAAGATAATTTCCAAATACCTTTCGCTATAGCTTTTCAGCC
ACTAATATCTTTGAAAAACTTCCGTATTTTACCTCTTGCTATAACAAACGATTCCATCAACATCATGTGG
AAGTATATTAGCTTCTTCTCAGACATTCTTATGATTAAACTTCCCTACACAAATAAAATCTGTGAACAAC
CCATGTTTGAGTTTTCCGATAGCATACAGACAGTAGTACAAAGGTTGATCAAGCTTATCATAAATATTTT
ACAGATATGTAGACATTTGAAACTCGTACCTTCAACACCCATGGATATCCCATGGCTACTGGACCAGTAC
GATGTGGATGGGCTGTTCTATAATATGGTGAAACGGAACAAGATGAAGTGTAGGTCCGTCTCGCTATATT
GGACTTTTGGGATGTTGTACTCGATGGTTTTGGATAACATGAATAATCCACAAAGAGGACATCCTGCAAG
GCGGACCGCACCACCTCCAACAGTCACAGGACCTCATGACCGATGGTACGTGGTAGGCGGATCCTAACCC
AAGCTTAAGTCGACTTTGTTCCCACTGTACTTTTAGCTCGTACAAAATACAATATACTTTTCATTTCTCC
GTAAACAACATGTTTTCCCATGTAATATCCTTTTCTATTTTTCGTTCCGTTACCAACTTTACACATACTT
TATATAGCTATTCACTTCTATACACTAAAAAACTAAGACAATTTTAATTTTGCTGCCTGCCATATTTCAA
TTTGTTATAAATTCCTATAATTTATCCTATTAGTAGCTAAAAAAAGATGAATGTGAATCGAATCCTAAGA
GAATTCCCCTCGAAGATCGATCTGGCGAGCTCCAGCTTTTGTTCCCTTTAGTGAGGGTTAATTGCGCGCT
TGGCGTAATCATGGTCATAGCTGTTTCCTGTGTGAAATTGTTATCCGCTCACAATTCCACACAACATACG
AGCCGGAAGCATAAAGTGTAAAGCCTGGGGTGCCTAATGAGTGAGCTAACTCACATTAATTGCGTTGCGC
TCACTGCCCGCTTTCCAGTCGGGAAACCTGTCGTGCCAGCTGCATTAATGAATCGGCCAACGCGCGGGGA
GAGGCGGTTTGCGTATTGGGCGCTCTTCCGCTTCCTCGCTCACTGACTCGCTGCGCTCGGTCGTTCGGCT
GCGGCGAGCGGTATCAGCTCACTCAAAGGCGGTAATACGGTTATCCACAGAATCAGGGGATAACGCAGGA
AAGAACATGTGAGCAAAAGGCCAGCAAAAGGCCAGGAACCGTAAAAAGGCCGCGTTGCTGGCGTTTTTCC
ATAGGCTCCGCCCCCCTGACGAGCATCACAAAAATCGACGCTCAAGTCAGAGGTGGCGAAACCCGACAGG
ACTATAAAGATACCAGGCGTTTCCCCCTGGAAGCTCCCTCGTGCGCTCTCCTGTTCCGACCCTGCCGCTT
ACCGGATACCTGTCCGCCTTTCTCCCTTCGGGAAGCGTGGCGCTTTCTCATAGCTCACGCTGTAGGTATC
TCAGTTCGGTGTAGGTCGTTCGCTCCAAGCTGGGCTGTGTGCACGAACCCCCCGTTCAGCCCGACCGCTG
CGCCTTATCCGGTAACTATCGTCTTGAGTCCAACCCGGTAAGACACGACTTATCGCCACTGGCAGCAGCC
ACTGGTAACAGGATTAGCAGAGCGAGGTATGTAGGCGGTGCTACAGAGTTCTTGAAGTGGTGGCCTAACT
ACGGCTACACTAGAAGAACAGTATTTGGTATCTGCGCTCTGCTGAAGCCAGTTACCTTCGGAAAAAGAGT
TGGTAGCTCTTGATCCGGCAAACAAACCACCGCTGGTAGCGGTGGTTTTTTTGTTTGCAAGCAGCAGATT
ACGCGCAGAAAAAAAGGATCTCAAGAAGATCCTTTGATCTTTTCTACGGGGTCTGACGCTCAGTGGAACG
AAAACTCACGTTAAGGGATTTTGGTCATGAGATTATCAAAAAGGATCTTCACCTAGATCCTTTTAAATTA
AAAATGAAGTTTTAAATCAATCTAAAGTATATATGAGTAAACTTGGTCTGACAGTTACCAATGCTTAATC
AGTGAGGCACCTATCTCAGCGATCTGTCTATTTCGTTCATCCATAGTTGCCTGACTCCCCGTCGTGTAGA
TAACTACGATACGGGAGGGCTTACCATCTGGCCCCAGTGCTGCAATGATACCGCGAGACCCACGCTCACC
GGCTCCAGATTTATCAGCAATAAACCAGCCAGCCGGAAGGGCCGAGCGCAGAAGTGGTCCTGCAACTTTA
TCCGCCTCCATCCAGTCTATTAATTGTTGCCGGGAAGCTAGAGTAAGTAGTTCGCCAGTTAATAGTTTGC
GCAACGTTGTTGCCATTGCTACAGGCATCGTGGTGTCACGCTCGTCGTTTGGTATGGCTTCATTCAGCTC
CGGTTCCCAACGATCAAGGCGAGTTACATGATCCCCCATGTTGTGCAAAAAAGCGGTTAGCTCCTTCGGT
CCTCCGATCGTTGTCAGAAGTAAGTTGGCCGCAGTGTTATCACTCATGGTTATGGCAGCACTGCATAATT
CTCTTACTGTCATGCCATCCGTAAGATGCTTTTCTGTGACTGGTGAGTACTCAACCAAGTCATTCTGAGA
ATAGTGTATGCGGCGACCGAGTTGCTCTTGCCCGGCGTCAATACGGGATAATACCGCGCCACATAGCAGA
ACTTTAAAAGTGCTCATCATTGGAAAACGTTCTTCGGGGCGAAAACTCTCAAGGATCTTACCGCTGTTGA
GATCCAGTTCGATGTAACCCACTCGTGCACCCAACTGATCTTCAGCATCTTTTACTTTCACCAGCGTTTC
TGGGTGAGCAAAAACAGGAAGGCAAAATGCCGCAAAAAAGGGAATAAGGGCGACACGGAAATGTTGAATA
CTCATACTCTTCCTTTTTCAATATTATTGAAGCATTTATCAGGGTTATTGTCTCATGAGCGGATACATAT
TTGAATGTATTTAGAAAAATAAACAAATAGGGGTTCCGCGCACATTTCCCCGAAAAGTGCCACCTGAACG
AAGCATCTGTGCTTCATTTTGTAGAACAAAAATGCAACGCGAGAGCGCTAATTTTTCAAACAAAGAATCT
GAGCTGCATTTTTACAGAACAGAAATGCAACGCGAAAGCGCTATTTTACCAACGAAGAATCTGTGCTTCA
TTTTTGTAAAACAAAAATGCAACGCGAGAGCGCTAATTTTTCAAACAAAGAATCTGAGCTGCATTTTTAC
AGAACAGAAATGCAACGCGAGAGCGCTATTTTACCAACAAAGAATCTATACTTCTTTTTTGTTCTACAAA
AATGCATCCCGAGAGCGCTATTTTTCTAACAAAGCATCTTAGATTACTTTTTTTCTCCTTTGTGCGCTCT
ATAATGCAGTCTCTTGATAACTTTTTGCACTGTAGGTCCGTTAAGGTTAGAAGAAGGCTACTTTGGTGTC
TATTTTCTCTTCCATAAAAAAAGCCTGACTCCACTTCCCGCGTTTACTGATTACTAGCGAAGCTGCGGGT
GCATTTTTTCAAGATAAAGGCATCCCCGATTATATTCTATACCGATGTGGATTGCGCATACTTTGTGAAC
AGAAAGTGATAGCGTTGATGATTCTTCATTGGTCAGAAAATTATGAACGGTTTCTTCTATTTTGTCTCTA
TATACTACGTATAGGAAATGTTTACATTTTCGTATTGTTTTCGATTCACTCTATGAATAGTTCTTACTAC
AATTTTTTTGTCTAAAGAGTAATACTAGAGATAAACATAAAAAATGTAGAGGTCGAGTTTAGATGCAAGT
TCAAGGAGCGAAAGGTGGATGGGTAGGTTATATAGGGATATAGCACAGAGATATATAGCAAAGAGATACT
TTTGAGCAATGTTTGTGGAAGCGGTATTCGCAATATTTTAGTAGCTCGTTACAGTCCGGTGCGTTTTTGG
TTTTTTGAAAGTGCGTCTTCAGAGCGCTTTTGGTTTTCAAAAGCGCTCTGAAGTTCCTATACTTTCTAGA
GAATAGGAACTTCGGAATAGGAACTTCAAAGCGTTTCCGAAAACGAGCGCTTCCGAAAATGCAACGCGAG
CTGCGCACATACAGCTCACTGTTCACGTCGCACCTATATCTGCGTGTTGCCTGTATATATATATACATGA
GAAGAACGGCATAGTGCGTGTTTATGCTTAAATGCGTACTTATATGCGTCTATTTATGTAGGATGAAAGG
TAGTCTAGTACCTCCTGTGATATTATCCCATTCCATGCGGGGTATCGTATGCTTCCTTCAGCACTACCCT
TTAGCTGTTCTATATGCTGCCACTCCTCAATTGGATTAGTCTCATCCTTCAATGCTATCATTTCCTTTGA
TATTGGATCATACTAAGAAACCATTATTATCATGACATTAACCTATAAAAATAGGCGTATCACGAGGCCC
TTTCGTC
